>Addgene plasmid #37278 | pYUBDuet | depositor full sequence | sequence record 46885 | pYUBDuet sequence 5087 bps
CCGGTGATGCCGGCCACGATGCGTCCGGCGTAGAGGATCGAGATCTCGATCCCGCGAAATTAATACGACT
CACTATAGGGGAATTGTGAGCGGATAACAATTCCCCTCTAGAAATAATTTTGTTTAACTTTAAGAAGGAG
ATATACCATGGGCAGCAGCCATCACCATCATCACCACAGCCAGGATCCGAATTCGAGCTCGGCGCGCCTG
CAGGTCGACAAGCTTGCGGCCGCATAATGCTTAAGTCGAACAGAAAGTAATCGTATTGTACACGGCCGCA
TAATCGAAATTAATACGACTCACTATAGGGGAATTGTGAGCGGATAACAATTCCCCATCTTAGTATATTA
GTTAAGTATAAGAAGGAGATATACATATGGCAGATCTCAATTGGATATCGGCCGGCCACGCGATCGCTGA
CGTCGGTACCCTCGAGTCTGGTAAAGAAACCGCTGCTGCGAAATTTGAACGCCAGCACATGGACTCGTCT
ACTAGCGCAGCTTAATTAACCTAGGCTGCTGCCACCGCTGAGCAATAACTAGCATAACCCCTTGGGGCCT
CTAAACGGGTCTTGAGGGGTTTTTTGCTGAAAGGAGGAACTATATCCGGATTGGCGAATGGG
[124 nt withheld, positions 623-746]
C
[91 nt withheld, positions 748-838]
A
[49 nt withheld, positions 840-888]
CCTTTGACGTTGGAGTCCACGTTCTTT
[37 nt withheld, positions 916-952]
ACCCTATCTCGGTCTATTCTTTTGATTTATAAGGGATTTTGCCGATTTCGGCCTATTGGTTAAAAAATGA
GCTGATTTAACAAAAATTTAACGCGAATTTTAACAAAATATCTAGATTTAAAGATCTGGTACCGCGGCCG
CGCCACGGATGCCACCACAAGCACTACAACGGAGTTCGCCACGTACATCACCACAACCACCGATTCTGGC
GGTGAGCTCCACGATATTCAGCGGAAATGGCTTGGTATCGACCAAGATTCGTAGAACCCCGTCTCGTCTG
GCTGGTATTCAAAACGGACGCAACGAAACACGCAACGAGACAGGCATGGCCCAAACCAGAAAACTAGCGT
CTACCAGGACTTTTACCTGTCCGACCCGTTGCAACGGAACCCCCCACGGAACCCCCGCGACACCCGCTCC
CCAATTGCGTTAGAACAGCGGTGGATTGTCGGCTTCGTTGTGGGCCTTTTGAGCCGCTTCCTGTTCTGCC
GCACGCTCTTTCCTCGCCCGATAGCCGAGTCGCTTAACGGTGTCCAGATGCAGCCCGAAATGTTTGGCCG
TTTGCGGCCAAGAGTGGCCCTCGTCGTCGTGATAGGCGCGGATGCGTTCGCGGCGTGCAGCCTGCTCGGC
GAACCACTCGCTGCGTTCCTGCGCCACGAGCCGGACGACGTGGCGTTCGGATAGTCCGGTGATTCGAGCG
CCTTCGGCGGCGGTCACGCGCCGCTTTTTGCGGACAGTCGGCTGCCAGTTGTAGCCGTCGCTGTAGCCGT
CGCTGTAGCCGTCGCTCATAGCAATGCCTCCATGCATGGCTGACGCGGACTTTGCGCGCCGCGCAACTGT
GCTCGCCGCCGTGCGCGCTGCTGCGCCCTTCCGCGAGATGGCCGCATGGCGCGCACTGAGTGTGGCCTCG
TAGACCACGATCCCGTCCGCCCAAATGCGCGACTTGGTTGTGATCCAACGCCAAATGCTGTTGGCGATGG
CGCGGACCTCGCTGTCCGGTAGCGGTCCGGGACACACGTCGTTGCACGGAAATTCGGCGTTTCGCGCGTG
GCACTCGGCATAGATCGCGCGGCCGAGTCCGTCCACGTTCCGGGTCGGCAGGTAGATCCGCATGAGGGCG
GGAAGATAGGCCCACAACCTGACGGAATCGAACAGTGCGCAATTCCGCCCTAGCGGCGTCGGAGCCGCTT
TGTACGTGGTCTGCTGACGCCAGCGCGGCGGTGGCATGTTCGCGCCGAGCTCGGCCTCGATGTGGCTGAG
TGTGTAGAGATCTGAGTGGAGCCATTCCGTTTCCCAGGCGATGTGGCCGGGGTTTTTGGTCATGAGGCCT
GAGTAACTGCGGTCGCCATCGACGGCGCGCCGAAGGCCTTCGGCGCACGCCGCCATGTATGCGAGCGGCT
TACGCCGCGCGTATTCGGTGCGTGGAACAGGGGCGTTGAGTGCCCACACTGCGTGTGCGTGGCCGTTGGC
GCGATTGCCCACGATCGCGTTGGGCAGCGGATGGGACCCCCGGGCGCTGAGCGCTCGGAGCGCTGCGTCT
GGATGGTCTACGTCCACGACCAGCAGGTTTGCCAGCGCTGTTGGGTTCGCCTCGATGTACCGGCGGCCTA
GGGCCGACGCGCGGCTTTGGCGGTAGATCCCCTCGAGCAGATCGTCGCTTGCCAGGGACCAGTACGGCAG
CCAGAGCTGCTCAAATTCGTCGGCGACGTGGCTCACGCTTGATAATAAACCACGATTAATCACCGGTGTA
TGGTCCGACACGAGCTCCAAGTCAGATATTTCGCTGAGGGGCCACCCCACAACTGCACACTCCCCCGCTC
TCCCGTCGAGCCCTGATGATGAAACACCAGCGACAGCCGAGCACCCCCAACCACCTGTACCAACCAGGAG
GAACACATGCGTCGTTTCGAGGACGTTTCCGGGCCGCTAAGAGCCGCTGTGGCGGCCGTACACGCCGCCT
TAGACCCGTTAGACCCCCTGCCGCCTGAATGCGCGGGTACGAGCCACACAGCACCCGAACTTACGGAGCT
GGTGGGCTCACGCCGTGCGGCCGCACGCGTTGCGCTCGGTCGTTCGGCTGCGGCGAGCGGTATCAGCTCA
CTCAAAGGCGGTAATACGGTTATCCACAGAATCAGGGGATAACGCAGGAAAGAACATGTGAGCAAAAGGC
CAGCAAAAGGCCAGGAACCGTAAAAAGGCCGCGTTGCTGGCGTTTTTCCATAGGCTCCGCCCCCCTGACG
AGCATCACAAAAATCGACGCTCAAGTCAGAGGTGGCGAAACCCGACAGGACTATAAAGATACCAGGCGTT
TCCCCCTGGAAGCTCCCTCGTGCGCTCTCCTGTTCCGACCCTGCCGCTTACCGGATACCTGTCCGCCTTT
CTCCCTTCGGGAAGCGTGGCGCTTTCTCAATGCTCACGCTGTAGGTATCTCAGTTCGGTGTAGGTCGTTC
GCTCCAAGCTGGGCTGTGTGCACGAACCCCCCGTTCAGCCCGACCGCTGCGCCTTATCCGGTAACTATCG
TCTTGAGTCCAACCCGGTAAGACACGACTTATCGCCACTGGCAGCAGCCACTGGTAACAGGATTAGCAGA
GCGAGGTATGTAGGCGGTGCTACAGAGTTCTTGAAGTGGTGGCCTAACTACGGCTACACTAGAAGGACAG
TATTTGGTATCTGCGCTCTGCTGAAGCCAGTTACCTTCGGAAAAAGAGTTGGTAGCTCTTGATCCGGCAA
ACAAACCACCGCTGGTAGCGGTGGTTTTTTTGTTTGCAAGCAGCAGATTACGCGCAGAAAAAAAGGATCT
CAAGAAGATCCTTTGATCTTTTCTACGGGGTCTGACGCTCAGTGGAACTAGAGCATGAGATTATCAAAAA
GGATCTTCACCTAGATCCTTTTAAATTAAAAATGAAGTTTTAAATCAATCTAAAGTATATATGAGTAAAC
TTGGTCTGACAGTTACCAATGCTTAATCAGTGAGGCACCTATCTCAGCGATCTGTCTATTTCGTTCATCC
ATAGTTGCCTGACTCCCCGACGTGGCCGACCAGCCCGTCATCGTCAACGCCTGACCGCGGTGCGGACAGG
CCGTGTCGCGACCGGCCGTGCGGAATTAAGCCGGCCCGTACCCTGTGAATAGAGGTCCGCTGTGACACAA
GAATCCCTGTTACTTCTCGACCGTATTGATTCGGATGATTCCTACGCGAGCCTGCGGAACGACCAGGAAT
TCTGGGAGCCGCTGGCCCGCCGAGCCCTGGAGGAGCTCGGGCTGCCGGTGCCGCCGGTGCTGCGGGTGCC
CGGCGAGAGCACCAACCCCGTACTGGTCGGCGAGCCCGACCCGGTGATCAAGCTGTTCGGCGAGCACTGG
TGCGGTCCGGAGAGCCTCGCGTCGGAGTCGGAGGCGTACGCGGTCCTGGCGGACGCCCCGGTGCCGGTGC
CCCGCCTCCTCGGCCGCGGCGAGCTGCGGCCCGGCACCGGAGCCTGGCCGTGGCCCTACCTGGTGATGAG
CCGGATGACCGGCACCACCTGGCGGTCCGCGATGGACGGCACGACCGACCGGAACGCGCTGCTCGCCCTG
GCCCGCGAACTCGGCCGGGTGCTCGGCCGGCTGCACAGGGTGCCGCTGACCGGGAACACCGTGCTCACCC
CCCATTCCGAGGTCTTCCCGGAACTGCTGCGGGAACGCCGCGCGGCGACCGTCGAGGACCACCGCGGGTG
GGGCTACCTCTCGCCCCGGCTGCTGGACCGCCTGGAGGACTGGCTGCCGGACGTGGACACGCTGCTGGCC
GGCCGCGAACCCCGGTTCGTCCACGGCGACCTGCACGGGACCAACATCTTCGTGGACCTGGCCGCGACCG
AGGTCACCGGGATCGTCGACTTCACCGACGTCTATGCGGGAGACTCCCGCTACAGCCTGGTGCAACTGCA
TCTCAACGCCTTCCGGGGCGACCGCGAGATCCTGGCCGCGCTGCTCGACGGGGCGCAGTGGAAGCGGACC
GAGGACTTCGCCCGCGAACTGCTCGCCTTCACCTTCCTGCACGACTTCGAGGTGTTCGAGGAGACCCCGC
TGGATCTCTCCGGCTTCACCGATCCGGAGGAACTGGCGCAGTTCCTCTGGGGGCCGCCGGACACCGCCCC
CGGCG
Features (pLannotate 1.2.2; 13 found; start..end, strand, type, name):
     61..79      +  promoter       T7 promoter: promoter for bacteriophage T7 RNA polymerase
     80..104     +  protein_bind   lac operator: The lac repressor binds to the lac operator to inhibit transcription in E. coli. This inhibition can be relieved by adding lactose or isopropyl-β-D-thiogalactopyranoside (IPTG). lac repressor encoded by lacI
    119..141     +  RBS            RBS: efficient ribosome binding site from bacteriophage T7 gene 10 (Olins and Rangwala, 1989)
    291..309     +  promoter       T7 promoter: promoter for bacteriophage T7 RNA polymerase
    310..334     +  protein_bind   lac operator: The lac repressor binds to the lac operator to inhibit transcription in E. coli. This inhibition can be relieved by adding lactose or isopropyl-β-D-thiogalactopyranoside (IPTG). lac repressor encoded by lacI
    443..484     +  CDS            S-Tag (fragment): affinity and epitope tag derived from pancreatic ribonuclease A
    514..531     +  CDS            SET1 (fragment): solubility-enhancement tag derived from T7 phage gene 10B
    539..586     +  terminator     T7 terminator: transcription terminator for bacteriophage T7 RNA polymerase
    623..1051    +  rep_origin     f1 ori (sequence partly withheld): f1 bacteriophage origin of replication; arrow indicates direction of (+) strand synthesis
   3167..3755    -  rep_origin     ori: high-copy-number ColE1/pMB1/pBR322/pUC origin of replication
   3906..3986    -  CDS            bla(M) (fragment): β-lactamase lacking the signal sequence; bla(M); allows cytosolic expression of β-lactamase
   4097..2       +  CDS            hyg (across the origin): KHYB_STRHY - Experimental evidence at protein level: Swiss-Prot protein existence level 1. The aminoglycoside phosphotransferases achieve inactivation of their antibiotic substrates by phosphorylation. From Streptomyces hygroscopicus.
   5084..39      -  CDS            TcR (fragment) (across the origin): tetracycline efflux protein; tet; confers resistance to tetracycline
