[The description below was written by a language model from this plasmid's Addgene catalogue record and pLannotate feature annotations shown in this document.]
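Description:
pYUBDuet is an empty-backbone co-expression shuttle vector of 5,087 bp, built on pYUB1049 and catalogued for bacterial expression in both E. coli and mycobacteria. Its cloning region appears to follow the pETDuet-1 layout, since the record points to that vector for its sequencing primers. Two successive T7 promoters are present, each followed by a lac operator. The first also carries the strong ribosome binding site from phage T7 gene 10, and a single T7 terminator closes the region. This arrangement lets two open reading frames be inserted by restriction cloning and transcribed together by T7 RNA polymerase, with the lac repressor holding expression down until an inducer such as IPTG is added. The host must therefore supply T7 RNA polymerase. The catalogue lists an N-terminal His-tag on the backbone, although the annotation software did not mark it. An S-Tag fragment lies downstream of the second promoter, presumably available as a C-terminal fusion for the second insert.

Selection relies on the hygromycin phosphotransferase gene from Streptomyces hygroscopicus, a marker that works in both E. coli and mycobacteria. A high-copy ColE1/pUC-type origin supports propagation in E. coli, and an f1 origin is also present. The short β-lactamase, tetracycline-resistance and SET1 matches are fragments, probably non-functional remnants or incidental hits. No mycobacterial replicon is annotated. A stretch of roughly 2 kb between the f1 origin and the ColE1 origin has no features and may contain it, but the record does not say so. The associated publication concerns metabolic engineering of cofactor F420 production in Mycobacterium smegmatis, which fits the use of this vector for co-expressing pairs of proteins in that host.
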