Addgene plasmid #37278: pYUBDuet
Purpose: (Empty Backbone)
Depositing lab: Ted Baker. Depositing organization: University of Auckland. Publication: Metabolic engineering of cofactor F420 production in Mycobacterium smegmatis. Bashiri G, Rehan AM, Greenwood DR, Dickson JM, Baker EN. PLoS One. 2010 Dec 29;5(12):e15803. 10.1371/journal.pone.0015803 PubMed 21209917.
Backbone
  Vector backbone: pYUB1049
  Backbone manufacturer: Ghader Bashiri
  Backbone size (bp): 5087
  Vector type: Bacterial Expression ; mycobacteria shuttle vector
  Promoter: T7
  Tag / fusion protein: His-tag (N terminal on backbone)
Growth in bacteria
  Bacterial resistance: Hygromycin, 200 μg/mL
  Growth temperature: 37°C
  Growth strain: Top10
  Copy number: Unknown
Gene/Insert
  Cloning method: Restriction Enzyme
  Sequencing primers: 5′ Refer to pETDuet-1; 3′ Refer to pETDuet-1
Terms and licenses: Academic/Nonprofit Terms; Industry Terms: Not Available to Industry
How to cite: pYUBDuet was a gift from Ted Baker (Addgene plasmid # 37278 ; http://n2t.net/addgene:37278 ; RRID:Addgene_37278)
