>Addgene plasmid #37278 | pYUBDuet | addgene partial sequence | sequence record 48327 | T7-term
GTAGACGAGTCCATGTGCTGGCGTTCAAATTTCGCAGCAGCGGTTTCTTTACCAGACTCGAGGGTACCGA
CGTCAGCGATCGCGTGGCCGGCCGATATCCAATTGAGATCTGCCATATGTATATCTCCTTCTTATACTTA
ACTAATATACTAAGATGGGGAATTGTTATCCGCTCACAATTCCCCTATAGTGAGTCGTATTAATTTCGAT
TATGCGGCCGTGTACAATACGATTACTTTCTGTTCGACTTAAGCATTATGCGGCCGCAAGCTTGTCGACC
TGCAGGCGCGCCGAGCTCGAATTCGGATCCTGGCTGTGGTGATGATGGTGATGGCTGCTGCCCATGGTAT
ATCTCCTTCTTAAAGTTAAACAAAATTATTTCTAGAGGGGAATTGTTATCCGCTCACAATTCCCCTATAG
TGAGTCGTATTAATTTCGCGGGATCGAGATCTCGATCCTCTACGCCGGACGCATCGTGGCCGGCATCACC
GGCGCCGGGGGCGGTGTCCGGCGGCCCCCAGAGGAACTGCGCCAGTTCCTCCGGATCGGTGAAGCCGGAG
AGATCCAGCGGGGTCTCCTCGAACACCTCGAAGTCGTGCAGGAAGGTGAAGGCGAGCAGTTCGCGGGCGA
AGTCCTCGGTCCGCTTCCACTGCGCCCCGTCGAGCAGCGCGGCCAGGATCTCGCGGTCGCCCCGGAAGGC
GTTGAGATGCAGTTGCACCAGGCTGTAGCGGGAGTCTCCCGCATAGACGTCGGTGAAGTCGACGATCCCG
GTGACCTCGGTCGCGGCCAGGTCCACGAAGATGTTGGTCCCGTGCAGGTCGCCGTGGACGAACCGGGGTT
CGCGGCC
